LOCUS       Exported 8865 bp ds-DNA circular SYN 12-MAY-2021
DEFINITION  piggyBac vector of 15xQUAS-mCD8:GFP; used for mosquito
            tranformation.
ACCESSION   .
VERSION     .
KEYWORDS    pBAC-ECFP-15xQUAS_TATA-mcd8-GFP-SV40
SOURCE      synthetic DNA construct
  ORGANISM  synthetic DNA construct
REFERENCE   1 (bases 1 to 8865)
  AUTHORS   Riabinina O, Task D, Marr E, Lin CC, Alford R, O'Brochta DA, Potter
            CJ
  TITLE     Organization of olfactory centres in the malaria mosquito Anopheles
            gambiae.
  JOURNAL   Nat Commun. 2016 Oct 3;7:13010. doi: 10.1038/ncomms13010.
  PUBMED    27694947
REFERENCE   2 (bases 1 to 8865)
  AUTHORS   .
  TITLE     Direct Submission
  JOURNAL   Exported May 12, 2021 from SnapGene Server 1.1.58
            http://www.snapgene.com
FEATURES             Location/Qualifiers
     source          1..8865
                     /organism="synthetic DNA construct"
                     /mol_type="other DNA"
     primer_bind     1..17
                     /label=M13 fwd
                     /note="common sequencing primer, one of multiple similar
                     variants"
     repeat_region   147..209
                     /label=piggyBac right (3') inverted repeat
                     /note="piggyBac transposon-specific inverted terminal
                     repeat sequence (ITR)"
     regulatory      695..704
                     /regulatory_class="other"
                     /note="vertebrate consensus sequence for strong initiation
                     of translation (Kozak, 1987)"
     CDS             701..1420
                     /codon_start=1
                     /product="enhanced CFP"
                     /label=ECFP
                     /note="mammalian codon-optimized"
                     /translation="MVSKGEELFTGVVPILVELDGDVNGHKFSVSGEGEGDATYGKLTL
                     KFICTTGKLPVPWPTLVTTLTWGVQCFSRYPDHMKQHDFFKSAMPEGYVQERTIFFKDD
                     GNYKTRAEVKFEGDTLVNRIELKGIDFKEDGNILGHKLEYNYISHNVYITADKQKNGIK
                     ANFKIRHNIEDGSVQLADHYQQNTPIGDGPVLLPDNHYLSTQSALSKDPNEKRDHMVLL
                     EFVTAAGITLGMDELYK"
     primer_bind     complement(746..767)
                     /label=EGFP-N
                     /note="EGFP, reverse primer"
     primer_bind     complement(1007..1026)
                     /label=EXFP-R
                     /note="For distinguishing EGFP variants, reverse primer"
     primer_bind     1354..1375
                     /label=EGFP-C
                     /note="EGFP, forward primer"
     polyA_signal    1543..1664
                     /label=SV40 poly(A) signal
                     /note="SV40 polyadenylation signal"
     promoter        2076..2314
                     /label=hsp70 promoter
                     /note="Drosophila melanogaster hsp70Bb promoter"
     primer_bind     2261..2282
                     /label=pCasper-hs
                     /note="Drosophila Hsp70 promoter, forward primer"
     CDS             2390..3055
                     /codon_start=1
                     /product="mouse lymphocyte antigen CD8 alpha chain"
                     /label=mCD8
                     /translation="MASPLTRFLSLNLLLLGESIILGSGEAKPQAPELRIFPKKMDAEL
                     GQKVDLVCEVLGSVSQGCSWLFQNSSSKLPQPTFVVYMASSHNKITWDEKLNSSKLFSA
                     MRDTNNKYVLTLNKFSKENEGYYFCSVISNSVMYFSSVVPVLQKVNSTTTKPVLRTPSP
                     VHPTGTSQPQRPEDCRPRGSVKGTGLDFACDIYIWAPLAGICVALLLSLIITLICYHSR
                     "
     CDS             3062..3775
                     /codon_start=1
                     /product="green fluorescent protein"
                     /label=GFP
                     /translation="MSKGEELFTGVVPILVELDGDVNGHKFSVSGEGEGDATYGKLTLK
                     FICTTGKLPVPWPTLVTTLTYGVQCFSRYPDHMKQHDFFKSAMPEGYVQERTIFFKDDG
                     NYKTRAEVKFEGDTLVNRIELKGIDFKEDGNILGHKLEYNYNSHNVYIMADKQKNGIKV
                     NFKIRHNIEDGSVQLADHYQQNTPIGDGPVLLPDNHYLSTQSALSKDPNEKRDHMVLLE
                     FVTAAGITHGMDELYK"
     primer_bind     complement(3092..3120)
                     /label=GFP-R
                     /note="GFP, reverse primer. Does NOT anneal to EGFP"
     primer_bind     3715..3735
                     /label=GFP-F
                     /note="GFP, forward primer. Does NOT anneal to EGFP"
     intron          3862..3927
                     /label=small t intron
                     /note="SV40 (simian virus 40) small t antigen intron"
     CDS             4057..4077
                     /codon_start=1
                     /product="nuclear localization signal of SV40 (simian virus
                     40) large T antigen"
                     /label=SV40 NLS
                     /translation="PKKKRKV"
     polyA_signal    4349..4483
                     /label=SV40 poly(A) signal
                     /note="SV40 polyadenylation signal"
     intron          4650..4715
                     /label=small t intron
                     /note="SV40 (simian virus 40) small t antigen intron"
     CDS             4845..4865
                     /codon_start=1
                     /product="nuclear localization signal of SV40 (simian virus
                     40) large T antigen"
                     /label=SV40 NLS
                     /translation="PKKKRKV"
     polyA_signal    5137..5271
                     /label=SV40 poly(A) signal
                     /note="SV40 polyadenylation signal"
     primer_bind     5292..5308
                     /label=pBluescriptKS
                     /note="For pBluescript vector"
     primer_bind     5293..5309
                     /label=KS primer
                     /note="common sequencing primer, one of multiple similar
                     variants"
     repeat_region   5592..5626
                     /label=piggyBac left (5') inverted repeat
                     /note="piggyBac transposon-specific inverted terminal
                     repeat sequence (ITR)"
     primer_bind     complement(6117..6133)
                     /label=M13 rev
                     /note="common sequencing primer, one of multiple similar
                     variants"
     primer_bind     complement(6117..6133)
                     /label=M13 Reverse
                     /note="In lacZ gene. Also called M13-rev"
     primer_bind     complement(6130..6152)
                     /label=M13/pUC Reverse
                     /note="In lacZ gene"
     protein_bind    6141..6157
                     /label=lac operator
                     /bound_moiety="lac repressor encoded by lacI"
                     /note="The lac repressor binds to the lac operator to
                     inhibit transcription in E. coli. This inhibition can be
                     relieved by adding lactose or
                     isopropyl-beta-D-thiogalactopyranoside (IPTG)."
     promoter        complement(6165..6195)
                     /label=lac promoter
                     /note="promoter for the E. coli lac operon"
     protein_bind    6210..6231
                     /label=CAP binding site
                     /bound_moiety="E. coli catabolite activator protein"
                     /note="CAP binding activates transcription in the presence
                     of cAMP."
     primer_bind     complement(6348..6365)
                     /label=L4440
                     /note="L4440 vector, forward primer"
     rep_origin      complement(6519..7107)
                     /direction=LEFT
                     /label=ori
                     /note="high-copy-number ColE1/pMB1/pBR322/pUC origin of
                     replication"
     primer_bind     complement(6599..6618)
                     /label=pBR322ori-F
                     /note="pBR322 origin, forward primer"
     CDS             complement(7278..8138)
                     /codon_start=1
                     /gene="bla"
                     /product="beta-lactamase"
                     /label=AmpR
                     /note="confers resistance to ampicillin, carbenicillin, and
                     related antibiotics"
                     /translation="MSIQHFRVALIPFFAAFCLPVFAHPETLVKVKDAEDQLGARVGYI
                     ELDLNSGKILESFRPEERFPMMSTFKVLLCGAVLSRIDAGQEQLGRRIHYSQNDLVEYS
                     PVTEKHLTDGMTVRELCSAAITMSDNTAANLLLTTIGGPKELTAFLHNMGDHVTRLDRW
                     EPELNEAIPNDERDTTMPVAMATTLRKLLTGELLTLASRQQLIDWMEADKVAGPLLRSA
                     LPAGWFIADKSGAGERGSRGIIAALGPDGKPSRIVVIYTTGSQATMDERNRQIAEIGAS
                     LIKHW"
     primer_bind     7901..7920
                     /label=Amp-R
                     /note="Ampicillin resistance gene, reverse primer"
     promoter        complement(8139..8243)
                     /gene="bla"
                     /label=AmpR promoter
     rep_origin      complement(8269..8724)
                     /direction=LEFT
                     /label=f1 ori
                     /note="f1 bacteriophage origin of replication; arrow
                     indicates direction of (+) strand synthesis"
     primer_bind     complement(8406..8427)
                     /label=F1ori-F
                     /note="F1 origin, forward primer"
     primer_bind     8618..8637
                     /label=F1ori-R
                     /note="F1 origin, reverse primer"
     primer_bind     8851..8
                     /label=M13/pUC Forward
                     /note="In lacZ gene"
     primer_bind     8865..17
                     /label=M13 Forward
                     /note="In lacZ gene. Also called M13-F20 or M13 (-21)
                     Forward"
ORIGIN
        1 gtaaaacgac ggccagtgag cgcgcctcgt tcattcacgt ttttgaaccc gtggaggacg
       61 ggcagactcg cggtgcaaat gtgttttaca gcgtgatgga gcagatgaag atgctcgaca
      121 cgctgcagaa cacgcagcta gattaaccct agaaagataa tcatattgtg acgtacgtta
      181 aagataatca tgtgtaaaat tgacgcatgt gttttatcgg tctgtatatc gaggtttatt
      241 tattaatttg aatagatatt aagttttatt atatttacac ttacatacta ataataaatt
      301 caacaaacaa tttatttatg tttatttatt tattaaaaaa aacaaaaact caaaatttct
      361 tctataaagt aacaaaactt ttatcgaatt cctgcagccc gggggatcca ctagttctag
      421 tgttcccaca atggttaatt cgagctcgcc cggggatcta attcaattag agactaattc
      481 aattagagct aattcaatta ggatccaagc ttatcgattt cgaaccctcg accgccggag
      541 tataaataga ggcgcttcgt ctacggagcg acaattcaat tcaaacaagc aaagtgaaca
      601 cgtcgctaag cgaaagctaa gcaaataaac aagcgcagct gaacaagcta aacaatcggg
      661 gtaccgctag agtcgacggt acgatccacc ggtcgccacc atggtgagca agggcgagga
      721 gctgttcacc ggggtggtgc ccatcctggt cgagctggac ggcgacgtaa acggccacaa
      781 gttcagcgtg tccggcgagg gcgagggcga tgccacctac ggcaagctga ccctgaagtt
      841 catctgcacc accggcaagc tgcccgtgcc ctggcccacc ctcgtgacca ccctgacctg
      901 gggcgtgcag tgcttcagcc gctaccccga ccacatgaag cagcacgact tcttcaagtc
      961 cgccatgccc gaaggctacg tccaggagcg caccatcttc ttcaaggacg acggcaacta
     1021 caagacccgc gccgaggtga agttcgaggg cgacaccctg gtgaaccgca tcgagctgaa
     1081 gggcatcgac ttcaaggagg acggcaacat cctggggcac aagctggagt acaactacat
     1141 cagccacaac gtctatatca ccgccgacaa gcagaagaac ggcatcaagg ccaacttcaa
     1201 gatccgccac aacatcgagg acggcagcgt gcagctcgcc gaccactacc agcagaacac
     1261 ccccatcggc gacggccccg tgctgctgcc cgacaaccac tacctgagca cccagtccgc
     1321 cctgagcaaa gaccccaacg agaagcgcga tcacatggtc ctgctggagt tcgtgaccgc
     1381 cgccgggatc actctcggca tggacgagct gtacaagtaa agcggccgcg actctagatc
     1441 ataatcagcc ataccacatt tgtagaggtt ttacttgctt taaaaaacct cccacacctc
     1501 cccctgaacc tgaaacataa aatgaatgca attgttgttg ttaacttgtt tattgcagct
     1561 tataatggtt acaaataaag caatagcatc acaaatttca caaataaagc atttttttca
     1621 ctgcattcta gttgtggttt gtccaaactc atcaatgtat cttaaagctt atcgatacgc
     1681 gtacggcact agagcggccg ccaccgcggt cacgtgtcac tgggtcagtg ggtaatcgct
     1741 tatcctcgga taaacaatta tcctcacggg taatcgctta tccgctcggg taatcgctta
     1801 tcctcgggta atcgcttatc cttgggtaat cgcttatcct cggataaaca attatcctca
     1861 cgggtaatcg cttatccgct cgggtaatcg cttatcctcg ggtaatcgct tatccttggg
     1921 taatcgctta tcctcggata aacaattatc ctcacgggta atcgcttatc cgctcgggta
     1981 atcgcttatc ctcgggtaat cgcttatcct ttcacgttgg gactcagtga ggaggacctg
     2041 aattcctgca gcccgagcgg agactctagc gagcgccgga gtataaatag aggcgcttcg
     2101 tctacggagc gacaattcaa ttcaaacaag caaagtgaac acgtcgctaa gcgaaagcta
     2161 agcaaataaa caagcgcagc tgaacaagct aaacaatctg cagtaaagtg caagttaaag
     2221 tgaatcaatt aaaagtaacc agcaaccaag taaatcaact gcaactactg aaatctgcca
     2281 agaagtaatt attgaataca agaagagaac tctgaatagg gaattgggaa ttcgttaaca
     2341 gatcggggga tcaattcgtt aacagatctg cggccgcggc tcgagcaaaa tggcctcacc
     2401 gttgacccgc tttctgtcgc tgaacctgct gctgctgggt gagtcgatta tcctggggag
     2461 tggagaagct aagccacagg cacccgaact ccgaatcttt ccaaagaaaa tggacgccga
     2521 acttggtcag aaggtggacc tggtatgtga agtgttgggg tccgtttcgc aaggatgctc
     2581 ttggctcttc cagaactcca gctccaaact cccccagccc accttcgttg tctatatggc
     2641 ttcatcccac aacaagataa cgtgggacga gaagctgaat tcgtcgaaac tgttttctgc
     2701 catgagggac acgaataata agtacgttct caccctgaac aagttcagca aggaaaacga
     2761 aggctactat ttctgctcag tcatcagcaa ctcggtgatg tacttcagtt ctgtcgtgcc
     2821 agtccttcag aaagtgaact ctactactac caagccagtg ctgcgaactc cctcacctgt
     2881 gcaccctacc gggacatctc agccccagag accagaagat tgtcggcccc gtggctcagt
     2941 gaaggggacc ggattggact tcgcctgtga tatttacatc tgggcaccct tggccggaat
     3001 ctgcgtggcc cttctgctgt ccttgatcat cactctcatc tgctaccaca gccgcggatc
     3061 catgagtaaa ggagaagaac ttttcactgg agttgtccca attcttgttg aattagatgg
     3121 tgatgttaat gggcacaaat tttctgtcag tggagagggt gaaggtgatg caacatacgg
     3181 aaaacttacc cttaaattta tttgcactac tggaaaacta cctgttccat ggccaacact
     3241 tgtcactact ttaacttatg gtgttcaatg cttttcaaga tacccagatc atatgaaaca
     3301 gcatgacttt ttcaagagtg ccatgcccga aggttatgtc caggaaagaa ctatattttt
     3361 caaagatgac gggaactaca agacacgtgc tgaagtcaag tttgaaggtg atacccttgt
     3421 taatagaatc gagttaaaag gtattgattt taaagaagat ggaaacattc ttggacacaa
     3481 attggaatac aactataact cacacaatgt atacatcatg gcagacaaac aaaagaatgg
     3541 aatcaaagtt aacttcaaaa ttagacacaa cattgaagat ggaagcgttc aactagcaga
     3601 ccattatcaa caaaatactc caattggcga tggccctgtc cttttaccag acaaccatta
     3661 cctgtccaca caatctgccc tttcgaaaga tcccaacgaa aagagagacc acatggtcct
     3721 tcttgagttt gtaacagctg ctgggattac acatggcatg gatgaactat acaaataatc
     3781 tagaggatct ttgtgaagga accttacttc tgtggtgtga cataattgga caaactacct
     3841 acagagattt aaagctctaa ggtaaatata aaatttttaa gtgtataatg tgttaaacta
     3901 ctgattctaa ttgtttgtgt attttagatt ccaacctatg gaactgatga atgggagcag
     3961 tggtggaatg cctttaatga ggaaaacctg ttttgctcag aagaaatgcc atctagtgat
     4021 gatgaggcta ctgctgactc tcaacattct actcctccaa aaaagaagag aaaggtagaa
     4081 gaccccaagg actttccttc agaattgcta agttttttga gtcatgctgt gtttagtaat
     4141 agaactcttg cttgctttgc tatttacacc acaaaggaaa aagctgcact gctatacaag
     4201 aaaattatgg aaaaatattt gatgtatagt gccttgacta gagatcataa tcagccatac
     4261 cacatttgta gaggttttac ttgctttaaa aaacctccca cacctccccc tgaacctgaa
     4321 acataaaatg aatgcaattg ttgttgttaa cttgtttatt gcagcttata atggttacaa
     4381 ataaagcaat agcatcacaa atttcacaaa taaagcattt ttttcactgc attctagttg
     4441 tggtttgtcc aaactcatca atgtatctta tcatgtctgg atccactaga aggccttagt
     4501 atggggtacc ccaagggcga attctgcaga tatccatcac actggcggcc gcggctcgag
     4561 ggtacctcta gaggatcttt gtgaaggaac cttacttctg tggtgtgaca taattggaca
     4621 aactacctac agagatttaa agctctaagg taaatataaa atttttaagt gtataatgtg
     4681 ttaaactact gattctaatt gtttgtgtat tttagattcc aacctatgga actgatgaat
     4741 gggagcagtg gtggaatgcc tttaatgagg aaaacctgtt ttgctcagaa gaaatgccat
     4801 ctagtgatga tgaggctact gctgactctc aacattctac tcctccaaaa aagaagagaa
     4861 aggtagaaga ccccaaggac tttccttcag aattgctaag ttttttgagt catgctgtgt
     4921 ttagtaatag aactcttgct tgctttgcta tttacaccac aaaggaaaaa gctgcactgc
     4981 tatacaagaa aattatggaa aaatatttga tgtatagtgc cttgactaga gatcataatc
     5041 agccatacca catttgtaga ggttttactt gctttaaaaa acctcccaca cctccccctg
     5101 aacctgaaac ataaaatgaa tgcaattgtt gttgttaact tgtttattgc agcttataat
     5161 ggttacaaat aaagcaatag catcacaaat ttcacaaata aagcattttt ttcactgcat
     5221 tctagttgtg gtttgtccaa actcatcaat gtatcttatc atgtctggat ccactagaag
     5281 gcctagatct ctcgaggtcg acggtatcga taagcttgat atctataaca agaaaatata
     5341 tatataataa gttatcacgt aagtagaaca tgaaataaca atataattat cgtatgagtt
     5401 aaatcttaaa agtcacgtaa aagataatca tgcgtcattt tgactcacgc ggtcgttata
     5461 gttcaaaatc agtgacactt accgcattga caagcacgcc tcacgggagc tccaagcggc
     5521 gactgagatg tcctaaatgc acagcgacgg attcgcgcta tttagaaaga gagagcaata
     5581 tttcaagaat gcatgcgtca attttacgca gactatcttt ctagggttaa tctagctgca
     5641 tcaggatcat atcgtcgggt cttttttccg gctcagtcat cgcccaagct ggcgctatct
     5701 gggcatcggg gaggaagaag cccgtgcctt ttcccgcgag gttgaagcgg catggaaaga
     5761 gtttgccgag gatgactgct gctgcattga cgttgagcga aaacgcacgt ttaccatgat
     5821 gattcgggaa ggtgtggcca tgcacgcctt taacggtgaa ctgttcgttc aggccacctg
     5881 ggataccagt tcgtcgcggc ttttccggac acagttccgg atggtcagcc cgaagcgcat
     5941 cagcaacccg aacaataccg gcgacagccg gaactgccgt gccggtgtgc agattaatga
     6001 cagcggtgcg gcgctgggat attacgtcag cgaggacggg tatcctggct ggatgccgca
     6061 gaaatggaca tggatacccc gtgagttacc cggcgggcgc gcttggcgta atcatggtca
     6121 tagctgtttc ctgtgtgaaa ttgttatccg ctcacaattc cacacaacat acgagccgga
     6181 agcataaagt gtaaagcctg gggtgcctaa tgagtgagct aactcacatt aattgcgttg
     6241 cgctcactgc ccgctttcca gtcgggaaac ctgtcgtgcc agctgcatta atgaatcggc
     6301 caacgcgcgg ggagaggcgg tttgcgtatt gggcgctctt ccgcttcctc gctcactgac
     6361 tcgctgcgct cggtcgttcg gctgcggcga gcggtatcag ctcactcaaa ggcggtaata
     6421 cggttatcca cagaatcagg ggataacgca ggaaagaaca tgtgagcaaa aggccagcaa
     6481 aaggccagga accgtaaaaa ggccgcgttg ctggcgtttt tccataggct ccgcccccct
     6541 gacgagcatc acaaaaatcg acgctcaagt cagaggtggc gaaacccgac aggactataa
     6601 agataccagg cgtttccccc tggaagctcc ctcgtgcgct ctcctgttcc gaccctgccg
     6661 cttaccggat acctgtccgc ctttctccct tcgggaagcg tggcgctttc tcatagctca
     6721 cgctgtaggt atctcagttc ggtgtaggtc gttcgctcca agctgggctg tgtgcacgaa
     6781 ccccccgttc agcccgaccg ctgcgcctta tccggtaact atcgtcttga gtccaacccg
     6841 gtaagacacg acttatcgcc actggcagca gccactggta acaggattag cagagcgagg
     6901 tatgtaggcg gtgctacaga gttcttgaag tggtggccta actacggcta cactagaaga
     6961 acagtatttg gtatctgcgc tctgctgaag ccagttacct tcggaaaaag agttggtagc
     7021 tcttgatccg gcaaacaaac caccgctggt agcggtggtt tttttgtttg caagcagcag
     7081 attacgcgca gaaaaaaagg atctcaagaa gatcctttga tcttttctac ggggtctgac
     7141 gctcagtgga acgaaaactc acgttaaggg attttggtca tgagattatc aaaaaggatc
     7201 ttcacctaga tccttttaaa ttaaaaatga agttttaaat caatctaaag tatatatgag
     7261 taaacttggt ctgacagtta ccaatgctta atcagtgagg cacctatctc agcgatctgt
     7321 ctatttcgtt catccatagt tgcctgactc cccgtcgtgt agataactac gatacgggag
     7381 ggcttaccat ctggccccag tgctgcaatg ataccgcgag acccacgctc accggctcca
     7441 gatttatcag caataaacca gccagccgga agggccgagc gcagaagtgg tcctgcaact
     7501 ttatccgcct ccatccagtc tattaattgt tgccgggaag ctagagtaag tagttcgcca
     7561 gttaatagtt tgcgcaacgt tgttgccatt gctacaggca tcgtggtgtc acgctcgtcg
     7621 tttggtatgg cttcattcag ctccggttcc caacgatcaa ggcgagttac atgatccccc
     7681 atgttgtgca aaaaagcggt tagctccttc ggtcctccga tcgttgtcag aagtaagttg
     7741 gccgcagtgt tatcactcat ggttatggca gcactgcata attctcttac tgtcatgcca
     7801 tccgtaagat gcttttctgt gactggtgag tactcaacca agtcattctg agaatagtgt
     7861 atgcggcgac cgagttgctc ttgcccggcg tcaatacggg ataataccgc gccacatagc
     7921 agaactttaa aagtgctcat cattggaaaa cgttcttcgg ggcgaaaact ctcaaggatc
     7981 ttaccgctgt tgagatccag ttcgatgtaa cccactcgtg cacccaactg atcttcagca
     8041 tcttttactt tcaccagcgt ttctgggtga gcaaaaacag gaaggcaaaa tgccgcaaaa
     8101 aagggaataa gggcgacacg gaaatgttga atactcatac tcttcctttt tcaatattat
     8161 tgaagcattt atcagggtta ttgtctcatg agcggataca tatttgaatg tatttagaaa
     8221 aataaacaaa taggggttcc gcgcacattt ccccgaaaag tgccacctaa attgtaagcg
     8281 ttaatatttt gttaaaattc gcgttaaatt tttgttaaat cagctcattt tttaaccaat
     8341 aggccgaaat cggcaaaatc ccttataaat caaaagaata gaccgagata gggttgagtg
     8401 ttgttccagt ttggaacaag agtccactat taaagaacgt ggactccaac gtcaaaggnn
     8461 nnnnnnnnnn nnnnnnnnnn nnnnnnnnnn nnnnnnnnnn nnnnnnntnn nnnnnnnnnn
     8521 nnnnnnnnnn nnnnnnnnnn nnnnnnnnnn nnnnnnnnnn nnnnnnnnnn nnnnnnnnnn
     8581 nnnnnnnnnn nnnnnnnnng nnnnnnnnnn nnnnnnnnnn nnnnnnnnnn nnnnnnnnnn
     8641 nnnnnnnnnn nnnnnnnnnn nnnnnnnnnn nnnnnnnnnn nnnnnnnnnn nnnnnnnnnn
     8701 nnnnnnnnnn nnnnnnnnnn nnnncccatt cgccattcag gctgcgcaac tgttgggaag
     8761 ggcgatcggt gcgggcctct tcgctattac gccagctggc gaaaggggga tgtgctgcaa
     8821 ggcgattaag ttgggtaacg ccagggtttt cccagtcacg acgtt
//
